Addgene plasmid #84426: TOPO-BC32
Purpose: Encodes illumina barcodes for allele frequency sequencing (FREQ-Seq-Squared)
Depositing lab: J.J. Emerson. Depositing organization: University of California, Irvine. Publication: FREQ-Seq2: a method for precise high-throughput combinatorial quantification of allele frequencies. Zhao R, Lukacsovich T, Gaut R, Emerson JJ. G3 (Bethesda). 2023 Sep 30;13(10):jkad162. doi: 10.1093/g3journal/jkad162. PubMed 37494033.
Backbone
  Vector backbone: pCRII-TOPO
  Backbone manufacturer: Thermo Fisher Scientific
  Vector type: Barcoding plasmids
Growth in bacteria
  Bacterial resistance: Ampicillin, 100 μg/mL
  Growth temperature: 37°C
  Growth strain: DH5alpha
  Copy number: High Copy
Gene/Insert
  Gene/Insert name: BC32
  Species: Synthetic
  Insert size (bp): 86
  Promoter: SP6/T7
  Cloning method: TOPO Cloning
  Sequencing primers: 5′ T7; 3′ SP6
Terms and licenses: Academic/Nonprofit Terms; Industry Terms: Not Available to Industry
Depositor comments: This plasmid is part of the FREQ-Seq-Squared kit. See Addgene's kit collection page for more details: https://www.addgene.org/kits/
How to cite: TOPO-BC32 was a gift from J.J. Emerson (Addgene plasmid # 84426 ; http://n2t.net/addgene:84426 ; RRID:Addgene_84426)
