[The description below was written by a language model from this plasmid's Addgene catalogue record and pLannotate feature annotations shown in this document.]
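Description:
TOPO-BC32 is a small bacterial cloning plasmid (about 4.1 kb) built on the commercial pCRII-TOPO backbone and classed as a barcoding plasmid. It carries an 86 bp synthetic insert, BC32, introduced by TOPO cloning, which encodes an Illumina barcode used in the FREQ-Seq-Squared method for sequencing-based quantification of allele frequencies. It is one member of a kit of similar barcode-bearing plasmids, which fits the combinatorial design of the method. The record does not describe the internal layout of the barcode insert, and the feature table does not annotate it separately.

The plasmid replicates at high copy number in E. coli from a ColE1/pUC-type origin and is selected with ampicillin through the β-lactamase gene. The backbone also contains a neomycin/kanamycin phosphotransferase gene, preceded by a remnant of Tn5 transposase sequence, although ampicillin is the only selection listed in the catalogue. An f1 origin is present, which in principle allows production of single-stranded DNA with helper phage.

The cloning site lies in the roughly 235 bp gap between opposing SP6 and T7 bacteriophage promoters. These double as the binding sites for the sequencing primers used to verify the insert. This region sits within the lac promoter/operator and lacZα context typical of blue/white screening vectors, and lacZα is annotated only as a fragment, as expected when an insert interrupts it. Nothing in the record indicates that the insert is meant to be expressed. The plasmid appears to serve as a stable, sequence-verified source of the barcode DNA for preparing barcoded sequencing libraries.
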