Features (pLannotate 1.2.2; 13 found; start..end, strand, type, name):
      2..94      +  CDS            lacI (fragment): lac repressor; lacI; The lac repressor binds to the lac operator to inhibit transcription in E. coli. This inhibition can be relieved by adding lactose or isopropyl-β-D-thiogalactopyranoside (IPTG).
    107..128     +  protein_bind   CAP binding site: CAP binding activates transcription in the presence of cAMP. E. coli catabolite activator protein
    143..173     +  promoter       lac promoter: promoter for the E. coli lac operon
    181..197     +  protein_bind   lac operator: The lac repressor binds to the lac operator to inhibit transcription in E. coli. This inhibition can be relieved by adding lactose or isopropyl-β-D-thiogalactopyranoside (IPTG). lac repressor encoded by lacI
    239..257     +  promoter       SP6 promoter: promoter for bacteriophage SP6 RNA polymerase
    493..511     -  promoter       T7 promoter: promoter for bacteriophage T7 RNA polymerase
    514..671     +  CDS            lacZα (fragment): LacZα fragment of β-galactosidase; lacZ fragment
    675..1103    +  rep_origin     f1 ori (sequence partly withheld): f1 bacteriophage origin of replication; arrow indicates direction of (+) strand synthesis
   1116..1415    +  CDS            tnpA (fragment): TN5P_ECOLX - Also known as tnp. Experimental evidence at protein level: Swiss-Prot protein existence level 1. Mediates transposition of transposon Tn5 by a 'cut and paste' mechanism. First, the monomeric transposase binds the 19 bp inverted DNA repeats flanking the transposon. Then, dimerization of the DNA- bound transposase creates a synaptic DNA complex. After nicking of the first DNA strand, excision of the transposon proceeds through a series of intermediates. The transposase then mediates the insertion of the transposon at a new site by strand transfer. The activity of the wild- type tran
   1447..2238    +  CDS            neo: KKA2_KLEPN - Also known as kan, nptII. Experimental evidence at protein level: Swiss-Prot protein existence level 1. Resistance to kanamycin, neomycin, paromomycin, ribostamycin, butirosin and gentamicin B. From Klebsiella pneumoniae.
   2242..2258    +  promoter       AmpR promoter (fragment): bla
   2259..3119    +  CDS            AmpR: β-lactamase; bla; confers resistance to ampicillin, carbenicillin, and related antibiotics
   3290..3878    +  rep_origin     ori: high-copy-number ColE1/pMB1/pBR322/pUC origin of replication
>Addgene plasmid #84426 | TOPO-BC32 | addgene full sequence | sequence record 163374 | Addgene assembled sequence
AGCGCCCAATACGCAAACCGCCTCTCCCCGCGCGTTGGCCGATTCATTAATGCAGCTGGCACGACAGGTT
TCCCGACTGGAAAGCGGGCAGTGAGCGCAACGCAATTAATGTGAGTTAGCTCACTCATTAGGCACCCCAG
GCTTTACACTTTATGCTTCCGGCTCGTATGTTGTGTGGAATTGTGAGCGGATAACAATTTCACACAGGAA
ACAGCTATGACCATGATTACGCCAAGCTATTTAGGTGACACTATAGAATACTCAAGCTATGCATCAAGCT
TGGTACCGAGCTCGGATCCACTAGTAACGGCCGCCAGTGTGCTGGAATTCGCCCTTGTAAGCAGTGGGTT
CTCTAGAAGTTAAGATCGGAAGAGCGGTTCAGCAGGAATGCCGAGACCGATCTCGTATGCCGTCTTCTGC
TTAAGGGCGAATTCTGCAGATATCCATCACACTGGCGGCCGCTCGAGCATGCATCTAGAGGGCCCAATTC
GCCCTATAGTGAGTCGTATTACAATTCACTGGCCGTCGTTTTACAACGTCGTGACTGGGAAAACCCTGGC
GTTACCCAACTTAATCGCCTTGCAGCACATCCCCCTTTCGCCAGCTGGCGTAATAGCGAAGAGGCCCGCA
CCGATCGCCCTTCCCAACAGTTGCGCAGCCTGAATGGCGAATGG
[124 nt withheld, positions 675-798]
C
[91 nt withheld, positions 800-890]
A
[49 nt withheld, positions 892-940]
CCTTTGACGTTGGAGTCCACGTTCTTT
[37 nt withheld, positions 968-1004]
ACCCTATCTCGGTCTATTCTTTTGATTTATAAGGGATTTTGCCGATTTCGGCCTATTGGTTAAAAAATGA
GCTGATTTAACAAAAATTTAACGCGAATTTTAACAAAATTCAGGGCGCAAGGGCTGCTAAAGGAAGCGGA
ACACGTAGAAAGCCAGTCCGCAGAAACGGTGCTGACCCCGGATGAATGTCAGCTACTGGGCTATCTGGAC
AAGGGAAAACGCAAGCGCAAAGAGAAAGCAGGTAGCTTGCAGTGGGCTTACATGGCGATAGCTAGACTGG
GCGGTTTTATGGACAGCAAGCGAACCGGAATTGCCAGCTGGGGCGCCCTCTGGTAAGGTTGGGAAGCCCT
GCAAAGTAAACTGGATGGCTTTCTTGCCGCCAAGGATCTGATGGCGCAGGGGATCAAGATCTGATCAAGA
GACAGGATGAGGATCGTTTCGCATGATTGAACAAGATGGATTGCACGCAGGTTCTCCGGCCGCTTGGGTG
GAGAGGCTATTCGGCTATGACTGGGCACAACAGACAATCGGCTGCTCTGATGCCGCCGTGTTCCGGCTGT
CAGCGCAGGGGCGCCCGGTTCTTTTTGTCAAGACCGACCTGTCCGGTGCCCTGAATGAACTGCAGGACGA
GGCAGCGCGGCTATCGTGGCTGGCCACGACGGGCGTTCCTTGCGCAGCTGTGCTCGACGTTGTCACTGAA
GCGGGAAGGGACTGGCTGCTATTGGGCGAAGTGCCGGGGCAGGATCTCCTGTCATCCCACCTTGCTCCTG
CCGAGAAAGTATCCATCATGGCTGATGCAATGCGGCGGCTGCATACGCTTGATCCGGCTACCTGCCCATT
CGACCACCAAGCGAAACATCGCATCGAGCGAGCACGTACTCGGATGGAAGCCGGTCTTGTCGATCAGGAT
GATCTGGACGAAGAGCATCAGGGGCTCGCGCCAGCCGAACTGTTCGCCAGGCTCAAGGCGCGCATGCCCG
ACGGCGAGGATCTCGTCGTGACCCATGGCGATGCCTGCTTGCCGAATATCATGGTGGAAAATGGCCGCTT
TTCTGGATTCATCGACTGTGGCCGGCTGGGTGTGGCGGACCGCTATCAGGACATAGCGTTGGCTACCCGT
GATATTGCTGAAGAGCTTGGCGGCGAATGGGCTGACCGCTTCCTCGTGCTTTACGGTATCGCCGCTCCCG
ATTCGCAGCGCATCGCCTTCTATCGCCTTCTTGACGAGTTCTTCTGAATTGAAAAAGGAAGAGTATGAGT
ATTCAACATTTCCGTGTCGCCCTTATTCCCTTTTTTGCGGCATTTTGCCTTCCTGTTTTTGCTCACCCAG
AAACGCTGGTGAAAGTAAAAGATGCTGAAGATCAGTTGGGTGCACGAGTGGGTTACATCGAACTGGATCT
CAACAGCGGTAAGATCCTTGAGAGTTTTCGCCCCGAAGAACGTTTTCCAATGATGAGCACTTTTAAAGTT
CTGCTATGTGGCGCGGTATTATCCCGTATTGACGCCGGGCAAGAGCAACTCGGTCGCCGCATACACTATT
CTCAGAATGACTTGGTTGAGTACTCACCAGTCACAGAAAAGCATCTTACGGATGGCATGACAGTAAGAGA
ATTATGCAGTGCTGCCATAACCATGAGTGATAACACTGCGGCCAACTTACTTCTGACAACGATCGGAGGA
CCGAAGGAGCTAACCGCTTTTTTGCACAACATGGGGGATCATGTAACTCGCCTTGATCGTTGGGAACCGG
AGCTGAATGAAGCCATACCAAACGACGAGCGTGACACCACGATGCCTGTAGCAATGGCAACAACGTTGCG
CAAACTATTAACTGGCGAACTACTTACTCTAGCTTCCCGGCAACAATTAATAGACTGGATGGAGGCGGAT
AAAGTTGCAGGACCACTTCTGCGCTCGGCCCTTCCGGCTGGCTGGTTTATTGCTGATAAATCTGGAGCCG
GTGAGCGTGGGTCTCGCGGTATCATTGCAGCACTGGGGCCAGATGGTAAGCCCTCCCGTATCGTAGTTAT
CTACACGACGGGGAGTCAGGCAACTATGGATGAACGAAATAGACAGATCGCTGAGATAGGTGCCTCACTG
ATTAAGCATTGGTAACTGTCAGACCAAGTTTACTCATATATACTTTAGATTGATTTAAAACTTCATTTTT
AATTTAAAAGGATCTAGGTGAAGATCCTTTTTGATAATCTCATGACCAAAATCCCTTAACGTGAGTTTTC
GTTCCACTGAGCGTCAGACCCCGTAGAAAAGATCAAAGGATCTTCTTGAGATCCTTTTTTTCTGCGCGTA
ATCTGCTGCTTGCAAACAAAAAAACCACCGCTACCAGCGGTGGTTTGTTTGCCGGATCAAGAGCTACCAA
CTCTTTTTCCGAAGGTAACTGGCTTCAGCAGAGCGCAGATACCAAATACTGTTCTTCTAGTGTAGCCGTA
GTTAGGCCACCACTTCAAGAACTCTGTAGCACCGCCTACATACCTCGCTCTGCTAATCCTGTTACCAGTG
GCTGCTGCCAGTGGCGATAAGTCGTGTCTTACCGGGTTGGACTCAAGACGATAGTTACCGGATAAGGCGC
AGCGGTCGGGCTGAACGGGGGGTTCGTGCACACAGCCCAGCTTGGAGCGAACGACCTACACCGAACTGAG
ATACCTACAGCGTGAGCTATGAGAAAGCGCCACGCTTCCCGAAGGGAGAAAGGCGGACAGGTATCCGGTA
AGCGGCAGGGTCGGAACAGGAGAGCGCACGAGGGAGCTTCCAGGGGGAAACGCCTGGTATCTTTATAGTC
CTGTCGGGTTTCGCCACCTCTGACTTGAGCGTCGATTTTTGTGATGCTCGTCAGGGGGGCGGAGCCTATG
GAAAAACGCCAGCAACGCGGCCTTTTTACGGTTCCTGGCCTTTTGCTGGCCTTTTGCTCACATGTTCTTT
CCTGCGTTATCCCCTGATTCTGTGGATAACCGTATTACCGCCTTTGAGTGAGCTGATACCGCTCGCCGCA
GCCGAACGACCGAGCGCAGCGAGTCAGTGAGCGAGGAAGCGGAAG
