>Addgene plasmid #84426 | TOPO-BC32 | depositor partial sequence | sequence record 161032 | Primer and barcode sequence
GTAAGCAGTGGGTTCTCTAGAAGTTAAGATCGGAAGAGCGGTTC
