>Addgene plasmid #84426 | TOPO-BC32 | addgene partial sequence | sequence record 163373 | F1ori-R 5'-AGGGAAGAAAGCGAAAGGAG-3'
[67 nt withheld, positions 1-67]
CCATTCGCCATTCAGGCTGCGCAACTGTTGGGAAGGGCGATCGGTGCGGGCCTCTTCGCTATTACGCCAG
CTGGCGAAAGGGGGATGTGCTGCAAGGCGATTAAGTTGGGTAACGCCAGGGTTTTCCCAGTCACGACGTT
GTAAAACGACGGCCAGTGAATTGTAATACGACTCACTATAGGGCGAATTGGGCCCTCTAGATGCATGCTC
GAGCGGCCGCCAGTGTGATGGATATCTGCAGAATTCGCCCTTAAGCAGAAGACGGCATACGAGATCGGTC
TCGGCATTCCTGCTGAACCGCTCTTCCGATCTTAACTTCTAGAGAACCCACTGCTTACAAGGGCGAATTC
CAGCACACTGGCGGCCGTTACTAGTGGATCCGAGCTCGGTACCAAGCTTGATGCATAGCTTGAGTATTCT
ATAGTGTCACCTAAATAGCTTGGCGTAATCATGGTCATAGCTGTTTCCTGTGTGAAATTGTTATCCGCTC
ACAATTCCACACAACATACGAGCCGGAAGCATAAAGTGTAAAGCCTGGGGTGCCTAATGAGTGAGCTAAC
TCACATTAATTGCGTTGCGCTCACTGCCCGCTTTCCAGTCGGGAAACCTGTCGTGCCAGCTGCATTAATG
AATCGGCCAACGCGCGGGGAGAGGCGGTTTGCGTATTGGGCGCTCTTCCGCTTCCTCGCTCACTGACTCG
CTGCGCTCGGTCGTTCGGCTGCGGCGAGCGGTATCAGCTCACTCAAAGGCGGTAATACGGTTATCCACAG
AATCAG
